Addgene plasmid #17296: pLenti X2 Puro DEST (w16-1)
Purpose: (Empty Backbone) 3rd gen lentiviral Gateway destination vector, RNAi, 3’LTR insertion, Puro
Depositing lab: Eric Campeau & Paul Kaufman. Depositing organization: University of Massachusetts, Worcester. Publication: A versatile viral system for expression and depletion of proteins in mammalian cells. Campeau E, Ruhl VE, Rodier F, Smith CL, Rahmberg BL, Fuss JO, Campisi J, Yaswen P, Cooper PK, Kaufman PD.. PLoS One. 2009 Aug 6;4(8):e6529. 10.1371/journal.pone.0006529 PubMed 19657394.
Backbone
  Vector backbone: p156RRL-sinPPT-CMV-GFP-PRE/Nhe I
  Backbone size (bp): 9070
  Vector type: Lentiviral, RNAi ; Destination vector
  Selectable markers: Puromycin
Growth in bacteria
  Bacterial resistance: Chloramphenicol and Ampicillin, 25 & 100 μg/mL
  Growth temperature: 37°C
  Growth strain: DB3.1
  Growth instructions: DB3.1 or ccDB survival, 37oC
  Copy number: High Copy
Gene/Insert
  Gene/Insert name: None
  Cloning method: Restriction Enzyme
  Sequencing primers: 5′ n/a
Terms and licenses: Academic/Nonprofit Terms; Industry Terms: Not Available to Industry
How to cite: pLenti X2 Puro DEST (w16-1) was a gift from Eric Campeau & Paul Kaufman (Addgene plasmid # 17296 ; http://n2t.net/addgene:17296 ; RRID:Addgene_17296)
