[The description below was written by a language model from this plasmid's Addgene catalogue record, the feature table of its GenBank file and pLannotate feature annotations shown in this document.]
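Description:
pLenti X2 Puro DEST (w16-1) is an empty third-generation lentiviral Gateway destination vector of about 9.1 kb, derived from the p156RRL-sinPPT-CMV-GFP-PRE backbone and intended for RNAi in mammalian cells. It is maintained in E. coli as a high-copy plasmid through a ColE1/pUC-type origin with ampicillin resistance. An f1 origin, an SV40 origin and flanking T3/T7 and lac promoter remnants are carried over from the parental plasmid. Because the Gateway cassette encodes the gyrase toxin CcdB together with a chloramphenicol resistance gene, the unrecombined vector has to be grown in a ccdB-tolerant strain such as DB3.1 under dual ampicillin and chloramphenicol selection.

The viral genome is transcribed from an RSV promoter fused to a truncated HIV-1 5' LTR, the Tat-independent arrangement typical of third-generation systems. This promoter is annotated only in the sequencing-derived feature table, not in the GenBank record. Downstream lie the Psi packaging signal with a gag fragment, the RRE for Rev-dependent nuclear export, the cPPT/CTS, a WPRE, and a mouse PGK promoter driving puromycin N-acetyltransferase for selection of transduced cells.

The attR1–CmR–ccdB–attR2 cassette sits in reverse orientation just upstream of the truncated 3' LTR sequence, matching the "3' LTR insertion" design named in the record. An LR reaction replaces this cassette with an element from an entry clone. No promoter for the incoming element is annotated in the vector, so an shRNA expression unit would presumably have to bring its own. Sequences placed within the 3' LTR are generally copied to the 5' LTR during reverse transcription, which would give two copies per provirus, although the record does not state this. An SV40 polyadenylation signal follows the 3' LTR. The two feature tables describe the same plasmid from different start points and differ in length by only a few bases.
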