LOCUS       Exported 9070 bp ds-DNA circular SYN 12-MAY-2021
DEFINITION  3rd gen lentiviral Gateway destination vector, RNAi, 3'LTR
            insertion, Puro.
ACCESSION   .
VERSION     .
KEYWORDS    pLenti X2 Puro DEST (w16-1)
SOURCE      synthetic DNA construct
  ORGANISM  synthetic DNA construct
REFERENCE   1 (bases 1 to 9070)
  AUTHORS   Campeau E, Ruhl VE, Rodier F, Smith CL, Rahmberg BL, Fuss JO,
            Campisi J, Yaswen P, Cooper PK, Kaufman PD.
  TITLE     A versatile viral system for expression and depletion of proteins in
            mammalian cells.
  JOURNAL   PLoS One. 2009 Aug 6;4(8):e6529.
  PUBMED    19657394
REFERENCE   2 (bases 1 to 9070)
  AUTHORS   .
  TITLE     Direct Submission
  JOURNAL   Exported May 12, 2021 from SnapGene Server 1.1.58
            http://www.snapgene.com
FEATURES             Location/Qualifiers
     source          1..9070
                     /organism="synthetic DNA construct"
                     /mol_type="other DNA"
     promoter        27..131
                     /gene="bla"
                     /label=AmpR promoter
     CDS             132..992
                     /codon_start=1
                     /gene="bla"
                     /product="beta-lactamase"
                     /label=AmpR
                     /note="confers resistance to ampicillin, carbenicillin, and
                     related antibiotics"
                     /translation="MSIQHFRVALIPFFAAFCLPVFAHPETLVKVKDAEDQLGARVGYI
                     ELDLNSGKILESFRPEERFPMMSTFKVLLCGAVLSRIDAGQEQLGRRIHYSQNDLVEYS
                     PVTEKHLTDGMTVRELCSAAITMSDNTAANLLLTTIGGPKELTAFLHNMGDHVTRLDRW
                     EPELNEAIPNDERDTTMPVAMATTLRKLLTGELLTLASRQQLIDWMEADKVAGPLLRSA
                     LPAGWFIADKSGAGERGSRGIIAALGPDGKPSRIVVIYTTGSQATMDERNRQIAEIGAS
                     LIKHW"
     primer_bind     complement(350..369)
                     /label=Amp-R
                     /note="Ampicillin resistance gene, reverse primer"
     rep_origin      1163..1751
                     /direction=RIGHT
                     /label=ori
                     /note="high-copy-number ColE1/pMB1/pBR322/pUC origin of
                     replication"
     primer_bind     1652..1671
                     /label=pBR322ori-F
                     /note="pBR322 origin, forward primer"
     primer_bind     1905..1922
                     /label=L4440
                     /note="L4440 vector, forward primer"
     protein_bind    2039..2060
                     /label=CAP binding site
                     /bound_moiety="E. coli catabolite activator protein"
                     /note="CAP binding activates transcription in the presence
                     of cAMP."
     promoter        2075..2105
                     /label=lac promoter
                     /note="promoter for the E. coli lac operon"
     protein_bind    2113..2129
                     /label=lac operator
                     /bound_moiety="lac repressor encoded by lacI"
                     /note="The lac repressor binds to the lac operator to
                     inhibit transcription in E. coli. This inhibition can be
                     relieved by adding lactose or
                     isopropyl-beta-D-thiogalactopyranoside (IPTG)."
     primer_bind     2118..2140
                     /label=M13/pUC Reverse
                     /note="In lacZ gene"
     primer_bind     2137..2153
                     /label=M13 rev
                     /note="common sequencing primer, one of multiple similar
                     variants"
     primer_bind     2137..2153
                     /label=M13 Reverse
                     /note="In lacZ gene. Also called M13-rev"
     primer_bind     2172..2192
                     /label=T3
                     /note="T3 promoter, forward primer"
     promoter        2174..2192
                     /label=T3 promoter
                     /note="promoter for bacteriophage T3 RNA polymerase"
     LTR             2448..2628
                     /label=5' LTR (truncated)
                     /note="truncated 5' long terminal repeat (LTR) from HIV-1"
     misc_feature    2672..2797
                     /label=HIV-1 Psi
                     /note="packaging signal of human immunodeficiency virus
                     type 1"
     misc_feature    3290..3523
                     /label=RRE
                     /note="The Rev response element (RRE) of HIV-1 allows for
                     Rev-dependent mRNA export from the nucleus to the
                     cytoplasm."
     CDS             3707..3751
                     /codon_start=1
                     /product="antigenic peptide corresponding to amino acids
                     655 to 669 of the HIV envelope protein gp41 (Lutje Hulsik
                     et al., 2013)"
                     /label=gp41 peptide
                     /note="recognized by the 2H10 single-chain llama nanobody"
                     /translation="KNEQELLELDKWASL"
     misc_feature    4012..4129
                     /label=cPPT/CTS
                     /note="central polypurine tract and central termination
                     sequence of HIV-1"
     misc_feature    4183..4771
                     /label=WPRE
                     /note="woodchuck hepatitis virus posttranscriptional
                     regulatory element"
     primer_bind     complement(4236..4256)
                     /label=WPRE-R
                     /note="WPRE, reverse primer"
     CDS             complement(4654..4665)
                     /codon_start=1
                     /product="Factor Xa recognition and cleavage site"
                     /label=Factor Xa site
                     /translation="IEGR"
     promoter        4785..5284
                     /label=PGK promoter
                     /note="mouse phosphoglycerate kinase 1 promoter"
     primer_bind     complement(4820..4843)
                     /label=MSCV-rev
                     /note="Murine stem cell virus, reverse primer"
     primer_bind     5217..5236
                     /label=mPGK-F
                     /note="Mouse PGK promoter, forward primer"
     CDS             5305..5904
                     /codon_start=1
                     /gene="pac from Streptomyces alboniger"
                     /product="puromycin N-acetyltransferase"
                     /label=PuroR
                     /note="confers resistance to puromycin"
                     /translation="MTEYKPTVRLATRDDVPRAVRTLAAAFADYPATRHTVDPDRHIER
                     VTELQELFLTRVGLDIGKVWVADDGAAVAVWTTPESVEAGAVFAEIGPRMAELSGSRLA
                     AQQQMEGLLAPHRPKEPAWFLATVGVSPDHQGKGLGSAVVLPGVEAAERAGVPAFLETS
                     APRNLPFYERLGFTVTADVEVPEGPRTWCMTRKPGA"
     primer_bind     complement(5305..5324)
                     /label=Puro-R
                     /note="Puromycin resistance gene, reverse primer. Also
                     called puro-variant-R"
     primer_bind     5801..5821
                     /label=Puro-F
                     /note="Puromycin resistance gene, forward primer"
     protein_bind    6085..6209
                     /gene="mutant version of attR"
                     /label=attR2
                     /bound_moiety="LR Clonase(TM)"
                     /note="recombination site for the Gateway(R) LR reaction"
     CDS             complement(6250..6555)
                     /codon_start=1
                     /gene="ccdB"
                     /product="CcdB, a bacterial toxin that poisons DNA gyrase"
                     /label=ccdB
                     /note="Plasmids containing the ccdB gene cannot be
                     propagated in standard E. coli strains."
                     /translation="MQFKVYTYKRESRYRLFVDVQSDIIDTPGRRMVIPLASARLLSDK
                     VSRELYPVVHIGDESWRMMTTDMASVPVSVIGEEVADLSHRENDIKNAINLMFWGI"
     primer_bind     complement(6352..6371)
                     /label=ccdB-fwd
                     /note="ccdB gene, forward primer"
     CDS             complement(6897..7556)
                     /codon_start=1
                     /gene="cat"
                     /product="chloramphenicol acetyltransferase"
                     /label=CmR
                     /note="confers resistance to chloramphenicol"
                     /translation="MEKKITGYTTVDISQWHRKEHFEAFQSVAQCTYNQTVQLDITAFL
                     KTVKKNKHKFYPAFIHILARLMNAHPEFRMAMKDGELVIWDSVHPCYTVFHEQTETFSS
                     LWSEYHDDFRQFLHIYSQDVACYGENLAYFPKGFIENMFFVSANPWVSFTSFDLNVANM
                     DNFFAPVFTMGKYYTQGDKVLMPLAIQVHHAVCDGFHVGRMLNELQQYCDEWQGGA"
     primer_bind     7471..7490
                     /label=CAT-R
                     /note="Chloramphenicol resistance gene, reverse primer"
     promoter        complement(7610..7640)
                     /label=lac UV5 promoter
                     /note="E. coli lac promoter with an ""up"" mutation"
     protein_bind    complement(7665..7789)
                     /gene="mutant version of attR"
                     /label=attR1
                     /bound_moiety="LR Clonase(TM)"
                     /note="recombination site for the Gateway(R) LR reaction"
     LTR             7864..8044
                     /label=5' LTR (truncated)
                     /note="truncated 5' long terminal repeat (LTR) from HIV-1"
     polyA_signal    8116..8237
                     /label=SV40 poly(A) signal
                     /note="SV40 polyadenylation signal"
     primer_bind     complement(8153..8172)
                     /label=SV40pA-R
                     /note="SV40 polyA, reverse primer"
     primer_bind     8207..8226
                     /label=EBV-rev
                     /note="SV40 polyA terminator, reverse primer"
     rep_origin      8256..8391
                     /label=SV40 ori
                     /note="SV40 origin of replication"
     primer_bind     8318..8337
                     /label=SV40pro-F
                     /note="SV40 promoter/origin, forward primer"
     primer_bind     complement(8423..8442)
                     /label=T7
                     /note="T7 promoter, forward primer"
     promoter        complement(8424..8442)
                     /label=T7 promoter
                     /note="promoter for bacteriophage T7 RNA polymerase"
     primer_bind     complement(8452..8469)
                     /label=M13 Forward
                     /note="In lacZ gene. Also called M13-F20 or M13 (-21)
                     Forward"
     primer_bind     complement(8452..8468)
                     /label=M13 fwd
                     /note="common sequencing primer, one of multiple similar
                     variants"
     primer_bind     complement(8461..8483)
                     /label=M13/pUC Forward
                     /note="In lacZ gene"
     rep_origin      8613..9068
                     /direction=RIGHT
                     /label=f1 ori
                     /note="f1 bacteriophage origin of replication; arrow
                     indicates direction of (+) strand synthesis"
     primer_bind     complement(8700..8719)
                     /label=F1ori-R
                     /note="F1 origin, reverse primer"
     primer_bind     8910..8931
                     /label=F1ori-F
                     /note="F1 origin, forward primer"
ORIGIN
        1 caggtggcac ttttcgggga aatgtgcgcg gaacccctat ttgtttattt ttctaaatac
       61 attcaaatat gtatccgctc atgagacaat aaccctgata aatgcttcaa taatattgaa
      121 aaaggaagag tatgagtatt caacatttcc gtgtcgccct tattcccttt tttgcggcat
      181 tttgccttcc tgtttttgct cacccagaaa cgctggtgaa agtaaaagat gctgaagatc
      241 agttgggtgc acgagtgggt tacatcgaac tggatctcaa cagcggtaag atccttgaga
      301 gttttcgccc cgaagaacgt tttccaatga tgagcacttt taaagttctg ctatgtggcg
      361 cggtattatc ccgtattgac gccgggcaag agcaactcgg tcgccgcata cactattctc
      421 agaatgactt ggttgagtac tcaccagtca cagaaaagca tcttacggat ggcatgacag
      481 taagagaatt atgcagtgct gccataacca tgagtgataa cactgcggcc aacttacttc
      541 tgacaacgat cggaggaccg aaggagctaa ccgctttttt gcacaacatg ggggatcatg
      601 taactcgcct tgatcgttgg gaaccggagc tgaatgaagc cataccaaac gacgagcgtg
      661 acaccacgat gcctgtagca atggcaacaa cgttgcgcaa actattaact ggcgaactac
      721 ttactctagc ttcccggcaa caattaatag actggatgga ggcggataaa gttgcaggac
      781 cacttctgcg ctcggccctt ccggctggct ggtttattgc tgataaatct ggagccggtg
      841 agcgtgggtc tcgcggtatc attgcagcac tggggccaga tggtaagccc tcccgtatcg
      901 tagttatcta cacgacgggg agtcaggcaa ctatggatga acgaaataga cagatcgctg
      961 agataggtgc ctcactgatt aagcattggt aactgtcaga ccaagtttac tcatatatac
     1021 tttagattga tttaaaactt catttttaat ttaaaaggat ctaggtgaag atcctttttg
     1081 ataatctcat gaccaaaatc ccttaacgtg agttttcgtt ccactgagcg tcagaccccg
     1141 tagaaaagat caaaggatct tcttgagatc ctttttttct gcgcgtaatc tgctgcttgc
     1201 aaacaaaaaa accaccgcta ccagcggtgg tttgtttgcc ggatcaagag ctaccaactc
     1261 tttttccgaa ggtaactggc ttcagcagag cgcagatacc aaatactgtc cttctagtgt
     1321 agccgtagtt aggccaccac ttcaagaact ctgtagcacc gcctacatac ctcgctctgc
     1381 taatcctgtt accagtggct gctgccagtg gcgataagtc gtgtcttacc gggttggact
     1441 caagacgata gttaccggat aaggcgcagc ggtcgggctg aacggggggt tcgtgcacac
     1501 agcccagctt ggagcgaacg acctacaccg aactgagata cctacagcgt gagctatgag
     1561 aaagcgccac gcttcccgaa gggagaaagg cggacaggta tccggtaagc ggcagggtcg
     1621 gaacaggaga gcgcacgagg gagcttccag ggggaaacgc ctggtatctt tatagtcctg
     1681 tcgggtttcg ccacctctga cttgagcgtc gatttttgtg atgctcgtca ggggggcgga
     1741 gcctatggaa aaacgccagc aacgcggcct ttttacggtt cctggccttt tgctggcctt
     1801 ttgctcacat gttctttcct gcgttatccc ctgattctgt ggataaccgt attaccgcct
     1861 ttgagtgagc tgataccgct cgccgcagcc gaacgaccga gcgcagcgag tcagtgagcg
     1921 aggaagcgga agagcgccca atacgcaaac cgcctctccc cgcgcgttgg ccgattcatt
     1981 aatgcagctg gcacgacagg tttcccgact ggaaagcggg cagtgagcgc aacgcaatta
     2041 atgtgagtta gctcactcat taggcacccc aggctttaca ctttatgctt ccggctcgta
     2101 tgttgtgtgg aattgtgagc ggataacaat ttcacacagg aaacagctat gaccatgatt
     2161 acgccaagcg cgcaattaac cctcactaaa gggaacaaaa gctggagctg caagcttaat
     2221 gtagtcttat gcaatactct tgtagtcttg caacatggta acgatgagtt agcaacatgc
     2281 cttacaagga gagaaaaagc accgtgcatg ccgattggtg gaagtaaggt ggtacgatcg
     2341 tgccttatta ggaaggcaac agacgggtct gacatggatt ggacgaacca ctgaattgcc
     2401 gcattgcaga gatattgtat ttaagtgcct agctcgatac aataaacggg tctctctggt
     2461 tagaccagat ctgagcctgg gagctctctg gctaactagg gaacccactg cttaagcctc
     2521 aataaagctt gccttgagtg cttcaagtag tgtgtgcccg tctgttgtgt gactctggta
     2581 actagagatc cctcagaccc ttttagtcag tgtggaaaat ctctagcagt ggcgcccgaa
     2641 cagggacctg aaagcgaaag ggaaaccaga gctctctcga cgcaggactc ggcttgctga
     2701 agcgcgcacg gcaagaggcg aggggcggcg actggtgagt acgccaaaaa ttttgactag
     2761 cggaggctag aaggagagag atgggtgcga gagcgtcagt attaagcggg ggagaattag
     2821 atcgcgatgg gaaaaaattc ggttaaggcc agggggaaag aaaaaatata aattaaaaca
     2881 tatagtatgg gcaagcaggg agctagaacg attcgcagtt aatcctggcc tgttagaaac
     2941 atcagaaggc tgtagacaaa tactgggaca gctacaacca tcccttcaga caggatcaga
     3001 agaacttaga tcattatata atacagtagc aaccctctat tgtgtgcatc aaaggataga
     3061 gataaaagac accaaggaag ctttagacaa gatagaggaa gagcaaaaca aaagtaagac
     3121 caccgcacag caagcggccg ctgatcttca gacctggagg aggagatatg agggacaatt
     3181 ggagaagtga attatataaa tataaagtag taaaaattga accattagga gtagcaccca
     3241 ccaaggcaaa gagaagagtg gtgcagagag aaaaaagagc agtgggaata ggagctttgt
     3301 tccttgggtt cttgggagca gcaggaagca ctatgggcgc agcctcaatg acgctgacgg
     3361 tacaggccag acaattattg tctggtatag tgcagcagca gaacaatttg ctgagggcta
     3421 ttgaggcgca acagcatctg ttgcaactca cagtctgggg catcaagcag ctccaggcaa
     3481 gaatcctggc tgtggaaaga tacctaaagg atcaacagct cctggggatt tggggttgct
     3541 ctggaaaact catttgcacc actgctgtgc cttggaatgc tagttggagt aataaatctc
     3601 tggaacagat tggaatcaca cgacctggat ggagtgggac agagaaatta acaattacac
     3661 aagcttaata cactccttaa ttgaagaatc gcaaaaccag caagaaaaga atgaacaaga
     3721 attattggaa ttagataaat gggcaagttt gtggaattgg tttaacataa caaattggct
     3781 gtggtatata aaattattca taatgatagt aggaggcttg gtaggtttaa gaatagtttt
     3841 tgctgtactt tctatagtga atagagttag gcagggatat tcaccattat cgtttcagac
     3901 ccacctccca accccgaggg gacccgacag gcccgaagga atagaagaag aaggtggaga
     3961 gagagacaga gacagatcca ttcgattagt gaacggatct cgacggttaa cttttaaaag
     4021 aaaagggggg attggggggt acagtgcagg ggaaagaata gtagacataa tagcaacaga
     4081 catacaaact aaagaattac aaaaacaaat tacaaaaatt caaaatttta ttccagtgtg
     4141 gtggaattct gcagatatcc agcacagtgg cggccgctcg acaatcaacc tctggattac
     4201 aaaatttgtg aaagattgac tggtattctt aactatgttg ctccttttac gctatgtgga
     4261 tacgctgctt taatgccttt gtatcatgct attgcttccc gtatggcttt cattttctcc
     4321 tccttgtata aatcctggtt gctgtctctt tatgaggagt tgtggcccgt tgtcaggcaa
     4381 cgtggcgtgg tgtgcactgt gtttgctgac gcaaccccca ctggttgggg cattgccacc
     4441 acctgtcagc tcctttccgg gactttcgct ttccccctcc ctattgccac ggcggaactc
     4501 atcgccgcct gccttgcccg ctgctggaca ggggctcggc tgttgggcac tgacaattcc
     4561 gtggtgttgt cggggaagct gacgtccttt ccatggctgc tcgcctgtgt tgccacctgg
     4621 attctgcgcg ggacgtcctt ctgctacgtc ccttcggccc tcaatccagc ggaccttcct
     4681 tcccgcggcc tgctgccggc tctgcggcct cttccgcgtc ttcgccttcg ccctcagacg
     4741 agtcggatct ccctttgggc cgcctccccg cctggaattc taccgggtag gggaggcgct
     4801 tttcccaagg cagtctggag catgcgcttt agcagccccg ctgggcactt ggcgctacac
     4861 aagtggcctc tggcctcgca cacattccac atccaccggt aggcgccaac cggctccgtt
     4921 ctttggtggc cccttcgcgc caccttctac tcctccccta gtcaggaagt tcccccccgc
     4981 cccgcagctc gcgtcgtgca ggacgtgaca aatggaagta gcacgtctca ctagtctcgt
     5041 gcagatggac agcaccgctg agcaatggaa gcgggtaggc ctttggggca gcggccaata
     5101 gcagctttgc tccttcgctt tctgggctca gaggctggga aggggtgggt ccgggggcgg
     5161 gctcaggggc gggctcaggg gcggggcggg cgcccgaagg tcctccggag gcccggcatt
     5221 ctgcacgctt caaaagcgca cgtctgccgc gctgttctcc tcttcctcat ctccgggcct
     5281 ttcgacctgc agcccaagct taccatgacc gagtacaagc ccacggtgcg cctcgccacc
     5341 cgcgacgacg tccccagggc cgtacgcacc ctcgccgccg cgttcgccga ctaccccgcc
     5401 acgcgccaca ccgtcgatcc ggaccgccac atcgagcggg tcaccgagct gcaagaactc
     5461 ttcctcacgc gcgtcgggct cgacatcggc aaggtgtggg tcgcggacga cggcgccgcg
     5521 gtggcggtct ggaccacgcc ggagagcgtc gaagcggggg cggtgttcgc cgagatcggc
     5581 ccgcgcatgg ccgagttgag cggttcccgg ctggccgcgc agcaacagat ggaaggcctc
     5641 ctggcgccgc accggcccaa ggagcccgcg tggttcctgg ccaccgtcgg cgtctcgccc
     5701 gaccaccagg gcaagggtct gggcagcgcc gtcgtgctcc ccggagtgga ggcggccgag
     5761 cgcgccgggg tgcccgcctt cctggagacc tccgcgcccc gcaacctccc cttctacgag
     5821 cggctcggct tcaccgtcac cgccgacgtc gaggtgcccg aaggaccgcg cacctggtgc
     5881 atgacccgca agcccggtgc ctgacgcccg ccccacgacc cgcagcgccc gaccgaaagg
     5941 agcgcacgac cccatgcatc tcgagggccc ggtaccttta agaccaatga cttacaaggc
     6001 agctgtagat cttagccact ttttaaaaga aaagggggga ctggaagggc tagactcgag
     6061 cggccgccac tgtgctggat atcaaccact ttgtacaaga aagctgaacg agaaacgtaa
     6121 aatgatataa atatcaatat attaaattag attttgcata aaaaacagac tacataatac
     6181 tgtaaaacac aacatatcca gtcactatgg tcgacctgca gactggctgt gtataacgga
     6241 gcctgacatt tatattcccc agaacatcag gttaatggcg tttttgatgt cattttcgcg
     6301 gtggctgaga tcagccactt cttccccgat aacggagacc ggcacactgg ccatatcggt
     6361 ggtcatcatg cgccagcttt catccccgat atgcaccacc gggtaaagtt cacgggagac
     6421 tttatctgac agcagacgtg cactggccag ggggatcacc atccgtcgcc cgggcgtgtc
     6481 aataatatca ctctgtacat ccacaaacag acgataacgg ctctctcttt tataggtgta
     6541 aaccttaaac tgcatttcac cagtccctgt tctcgtcagc aaaagagccg ttcatttcaa
     6601 taaaccgggc gacctcagcc atcccttcct gattttccgc tttccagcgt tcggcacgca
     6661 gacgacgggc ttcattctgc atggttgtgc ttaccagacc ggagatattg acatcatata
     6721 tgccttgagc aactgatagc tgtcgctgtc aactgtcact gtaatacgct gcttcatagc
     6781 acacctcttt ttgacatact tcgggtatac atatcagtat atattcttat accgcaaaaa
     6841 tcagcgcgca aatacgcata ctgttatctg gcttttagta agccggatcc agatctttac
     6901 gccccgccct gccactcatc gcagtactgt tgtaattcat taagcattct gccgacatgg
     6961 aagccatcac agacggcatg atgaacctga atcgccagcg gcatcagcac cttgtcgcct
     7021 tgcgtataat atttgcccat ggtgaaaacg ggggcgaaga agttgtccat attggccacg
     7081 tttaaatcaa aactggtgaa actcacccag ggattggctg agacgaaaaa catattctca
     7141 ataaaccctt tagggaaata ggccaggttt tcaccgtaac acgccacatc ttgcgaatat
     7201 atgtgtagaa actgccggaa atcgtcgtgg tattcactcc agagcgatga aaacgtttca
     7261 gtttgctcat ggaaaacggt gtaacaaggg tgaacactat cccatatcac cagctcaccg
     7321 tctttcattg ccatacggaa ttccggatga gcattcatca ggcgggcaag aatgtgaata
     7381 aaggccggat aaaacttgtg cttatttttc tttacggtct ttaaaaaggc cgtaatatcc
     7441 agctgaacgg tctggttata ggtacattga gcaactgact gaaatgcctc aaaatgttct
     7501 ttacgatgcc attgggatat atcaacggtg gtatatccag tgattttttt ctccatttta
     7561 gcttccttag ctcctgaaaa tctcgccgga tcctaactca aaatccacac attatacgag
     7621 ccggaagcat aaagtgtaaa gcctggggtg cctaatgcgg ccgccatagt gactggatat
     7681 gttgtgtttt acagtattat gtagtctgtt ttttatgcaa aatctaattt aatatattga
     7741 tatttatatc attttacgtt tctcgttcag cttttttgta caaacttgtt gatatctgca
     7801 gaattccacc acactggact agctcactcc caacgaagac aagatctgct ttttgcttgt
     7861 actgggtctc tctggttaga ccagatctga gcctgggagc tctctggctg cctagggaac
     7921 ccactgctta agcctcaata aagcttgcct tgagtgcttc aagtagtgtg tgcccgtctg
     7981 ttgtgtgact ctggtaacta gagatccctc agaccctttt agtcagtgtg gaaaatctct
     8041 agcagtagta gttcatgtca tcttattatt cagtatttat aacttgcaaa gaaatgaata
     8101 tcagagagtg agaggaactt gtttattgca gcttataatg gttacaaata aagcaatagc
     8161 atcacaaatt tcacaaataa agcatttttt tcactgcatt ctagttgtgg tttgtccaaa
     8221 ctcatcaatg tatcttatca tgtctggctc tagctatccc gcccctaact ccgcccagtt
     8281 ccgcccattc tccgccccat ggctgactaa ttttttttat ttatgcagag gccgaggccg
     8341 cctcggcctc tgagctattc cagaagtagt gaggaggctt ttttggaggc ctaggctttt
     8401 gcgtcgagac gtacccaatt cgccctatag tgagtcgtat tacgcgcgct cactggccgt
     8461 cgttttacaa cgtcgtgact gggaaaaccc tggcgttacc caacttaatc gccttgcagc
     8521 acatccccct ttcgccagct ggcgtaatag cgaagaggcc cgcaccgatc gcccttccca
     8581 acagttgcgc agcctgaatg gcgaatggcg cgnnnnnnnn nnnnnnnnnn nnnnnnnnnn
     8641 nnnnnnnnnn nnnnnnnnnn nnnnnnnnnn nnnnnnnnnn nnnnnnnnnn nnnnnnnnnn
     8701 nnnnnnnnnn nnnnnnnnnn nnnnnnnnnn nnnnnncnnn nnnnnnnnnn nnnnnnnnnn
     8761 nnnnnnnnnn nnnnnnnnnn nnnnnnnnnn nnnnnnnnnn nnnnnnnnnn nnnnnnnnnn
     8821 nnnnnnnnan nnnnnnnnnn nnnnnnnnnn nnnnnnnnnn nnnnnnnnnn nnnnnnnncc
     8881 tttgacgttg gagtccacgt tctttaatag tggactcttg ttccaaactg gaacaacact
     8941 caaccctatc tcggtctatt cttttgattt ataagggatt ttgccgattt cggcctattg
     9001 gttaaaaaat gagctgattt aacaaaaatt taacgcgaat tttaacaaaa tattaacgtt
     9061 tacaatttcc
//
