Features (pLannotate 1.2.2; 33 found; start..end, strand, type, name):
      1..589     +  misc_feature   WPRE: woodchuck hepatitis virus posttranscriptional regulatory element
    603..1102    +  promoter       PGK promoter: mouse phosphoglycerate kinase 1 promoter
   1123..1722    +  CDS            PuroR: puromycin N-acetyltransferase; pac from Streptomyces alboniger; confers resistance to puromycin
   1790..1906    +  CDS            nef (fragment): NEF_HV1LA - Experimental evidence at protein level: Swiss-Prot protein existence level 1. Extracellular Nef protein targets CD4(+) T-lymphocytes for apoptosis by interacting with CXCR4 surface receptors. From Human immunodeficiency virus type 1 group M subtype B (isolate Lai) (HIV-1).
   1903..2027    +  protein_bind   attR2: mutant version of attR; recombination site for the Gateway® LR reaction LR Clonase™
   2071..2373    -  CDS            ccdB: CCDB_ECOLI - Also known as G, letB, letD. Experimental evidence at protein level: Swiss-Prot protein existence level 1. Toxic component of a type II toxin-antitoxin (TA) system, functioning in plasmid maintainence. Responsible for the post- segregational killing (PSK) of plasmid-free cells, also referred to as a plasmid addiction system. Half-life of over 2 hours. Cell killing by CcdB is accompanied by filamentation, defects in chromosome and plasmid segregation, defects in cell division, formation of anucleate cells, decreased DNA synthesis and plasmid loss. Interferes with the activity of DN
   2378..2536    -  CDS            ccdA (fragment): CCDA_ECO57 - Also known as H, letA. Experimental evidence at protein level: Swiss-Prot protein existence level 1. Antitoxin component of a type II toxin-antitoxin (TA) system which inhibits the post-segregational killing (PSK) of plasmid-free cells, also referred to as a plasmid addiction system. Binds to and blocks the activity of CcdB; will also remove bound CcdB protein from the CcdB-GyrA complex by forming a CcdA-CcdB complex, a process termed rejuvenation. Functions as a transcriptional corepressor for the ccdAB operon, repression also requires CcdB (By similarity). From Escherichia coli
   2715..3374    -  CDS            CmR: chloramphenicol acetyltransferase; cat; confers resistance to chloramphenicol
   3375..3404    -  promoter       cat promoter (fragment): promoter of the E. coli cat gene encoding chloramphenicol acetyltransferase
   3428..3458    -  promoter       lac UV5 promoter: E. coli lac promoter with an "up" mutation
   3483..3607    -  protein_bind   attR1: mutant version of attR; recombination site for the Gateway® LR reaction LR Clonase™
   3642..3663    +  LTR            5' LTR (fragment): 5' long terminal repeat (LTR) from HIV-1
   3682..3862    +  LTR            5' LTR (truncated): truncated 5' long terminal repeat (LTR) from HIV-1
   3934..4055    +  polyA_signal   SV40 poly(A) signal: SV40 polyadenylation signal
   4095..4230    +  rep_origin     SV40 ori: SV40 origin of replication
   4251..4269    -  promoter       T7 promoter: promoter for bacteriophage T7 RNA polymerase
   4277..4432    +  CDS            lacZα (fragment): LacZα fragment of β-galactosidase; lacZ fragment
   4437..4865    +  rep_origin     f1 ori (sequence partly withheld): f1 bacteriophage origin of replication; arrow indicates direction of (+) strand synthesis
   4918..5022    +  promoter       AmpR promoter: bla
   5023..5883    +  CDS            AmpR: β-lactamase; bla; confers resistance to ampicillin, carbenicillin, and related antibiotics
   6054..6642    +  rep_origin     ori: high-copy-number ColE1/pMB1/pBR322/pUC origin of replication
   6825..6917    +  CDS            lacI (fragment): lac repressor; lacI; The lac repressor binds to the lac operator to inhibit transcription in E. coli. This inhibition can be relieved by adding lactose or isopropyl-β-D-thiogalactopyranoside (IPTG).
   6930..6951    +  protein_bind   CAP binding site: CAP binding activates transcription in the presence of cAMP. E. coli catabolite activator protein
   6966..6996    +  promoter       lac promoter: promoter for the E. coli lac operon
   7004..7020    +  protein_bind   lac operator: The lac repressor binds to the lac operator to inhibit transcription in E. coli. This inhibition can be relieved by adding lactose or isopropyl-β-D-thiogalactopyranoside (IPTG). lac repressor encoded by lacI
   7065..7083    +  promoter       T3 promoter: promoter for bacteriophage T3 RNA polymerase
   7111..7337    +  promoter       RSV promoter: Rous sarcoma virus enhancer/promoter
   7338..7518    +  LTR            5' LTR (truncated): truncated 5' long terminal repeat (LTR) from HIV-1
   7565..7690    +  misc_feature   HIV-1 Ψ: packaging signal of human immunodeficiency virus type 1
   7674..8037    +  CDS            HIV-1 gag (fragment): gag protein from human immunodeficiency virus 1; gag
   8183..8416    +  misc_feature   RRE: The Rev response element (RRE) of HIV-1 allows for Rev-dependent mRNA export from the nucleus to the cytoplasm.
   8793..8893    +  CDS            Rev (fragment): human immunodeficiency virus 1 (HIV-1) Rev protein; rev; enhances nuclear export of unspliced and incompletely spliced viral mRNAs
   8912..9028    +  misc_feature   cPPT/CTS: central polypurine tract and central termination sequence of HIV-1
>Addgene plasmid #17296 | pLenti X2 Puro DEST (w16-1) | addgene full sequence | sequence record 446556 | Addgene NGS Result
AATCAACCTCTGGATTACAAAATTTGTGAAAGATTGACTGGTATTCTTAACTATGTTGCTCCTTTTACGC
TATGTGGATACGCTGCTTTAATGCCTTTGTATCATGCTATTGCTTCCCGTATGGCTTTCATTTTCTCCTC
CTTGTATAAATCCTGGTTGCTGTCTCTTTATGAGGAGTTGTGGCCCGTTGTCAGGCAACGTGGCGTGGTG
TGCACTGTGTTTGCTGACGCAACCCCCACTGGTTGGGGCATTGCCACCACCTGTCAGCTCCTTTCCGGGA
CTTTCGCTTTCCCCCTCCCTATTGCCACGGCGGAACTCATCGCCGCCTGCCTTGCCCGCTGCTGGACAGG
GGCTCGGCTGTTGGGCACTGACAATTCCGTGGTGTTGTCGGGGAAGCTGACGTCCTTTCCATGGCTGCTC
GCCTGTGTTGCCACCTGGATTCTGCGCGGGACGTCCTTCTGCTACGTCCCTTCGGCCCTCAATCCAGCGG
ACCTTCCTTCCCGCGGCCTGCTGCCGGCTCTGCGGCCTCTTCCGCGTCTTCGCCTTCGCCCTCAGACGAG
TCGGATCTCCCTTTGGGCCGCCTCCCCGCCTGGAATTCTACCGGGTAGGGGAGGCGCTTTTCCCAAGGCA
GTCTGGAGCATGCGCTTTAGCAGCCCCGCTGGGCACTTGGCGCTACACAAGTGGCCTCTGGCCTCGCACA
CATTCCACATCCACCGGTAGGCGCCAACCGGCTCCGTTCTTTGGTGGCCCCTTCGCGCCACCTTCTACTC
CTCCCCTAGTCAGGAAGTTCCCCCCCGCCCCGCAGCTCGCGTCGTGCAGGACGTGACAAATGGAAGTAGC
ACGTCTCACTAGTCTCGTGCAGATGGACAGCACCGCTGAGCAATGGAAGCGGGTAGGCCTTTGGGGCAGC
GGCCAATAGCAGCTTTGCTCCTTCGCTTTCTGGGCTCAGAGGCTGGGAAGGGGTGGGTCCGGGGGCGGGC
TCAGGGGCGGGCTCAGGGGCGGGGCGGGCGCCCGAAGGTCCTCCGGAGGCCCGGCATTCTGCACGCTTCA
AAAGCGCACGTCTGCCGCGCTGTTCTCCTCTTCCTCATCTCCGGGCCTTTCGACCTGCAGCCCAAGCTTA
CCATGACCGAGTACAAGCCCACGGTGCGCCTCGCCACCCGCGACGACGTCCCCAGGGCCGTACGCACCCT
CGCCGCCGCGTTCGCCGACTACCCCGCCACGCGCCACACCGTCGATCCGGACCGCCACATCGAGCGGGTC
ACCGAGCTGCAAGAACTCTTCCTCACGCGCGTCGGGCTCGACATCGGCAAGGTGTGGGTCGCGGACGACG
GCGCCGCGGTGGCGGTCTGGACCACGCCGGAGAGCGTCGAAGCGGGGGCGGTGTTCGCCGAGATCGGCCC
GCGCATGGCCGAGTTGAGCGGTTCCCGGCTGGCCGCGCAGCAACAGATGGAAGGCCTCCTGGCGCCGCAC
CGGCCCAAGGAGCCCGCGTGGTTCCTGGCCACCGTCGGCGTCTCGCCCGACCACCAGGGCAAGGGTCTGG
GCAGCGCCGTCGTGCTCCCCGGAGTGGAGGCGGCCGAGCGCGCCGGGGTGCCCGCCTTCCTGGAGACCTC
CGCGCCCCGCAACCTCCCCTTCTACGAGCGGCTCGGCTTCACCGTCACCGCCGACGTCGAGGTGCCCGAA
GGACCGCGCACCTGGTGCATGACCCGCAAGCCCGGTGCCTGACGCCCGCCCCACGACCCGCAGCGCCCGA
CCGAAAGGAGCGCACGACCCCATGCATCTCGAGGGCCCGGTACCTTTAAGACCAATGACTTACAAGGCAG
CTGTAGATCTTAGCCACTTTTTAAAAGAAAAGGGGGGACTGGAAGGGCTAGACTCGAGCGGCCGCCACTG
TGCTGGATATCAACCACTTTGTACAAGAAAGCTGAACGAGAAACGTAAAATGATATAAATATCAATATAT
TAAATTAGATTTTGCATAAAAAACAGACTACATAATACTGTAAAACACAACATATCCAGTCACTATGGTC
GACCTGCAGACTGGCTGTGTATAAGGGAGCCTGACATTTATATTCCCCAGAACATCAGGTTAATGGCGTT
TTTGATGTCATTTTCGCGGTGGCTGAGATCAGCCACTTCTTCCCCGATAACGGAGACCGGCACACTGGCC
ATATCGGTGGTCATCATGCGCCAGCTTTCATCCCCGATATGCACCACCGGGTAAAGTTCACGGGAGACTT
TATCTGACAGCAGACGTGCACTGGCCAGGGGGATCACCATCCGTCGCCCGGGCGTGTCAATAATATCACT
CTGTACATCCACAAACAGACGATAACGGCTCTCTCTTTTATAGGTGTAAACCTTAAACTGCATTTCACCA
GCCCCTGTTCTCGTCAGCAAAAGAGCCGTTCATTTCAATAAACCGGGCGACCTCAGCCATCCCTTCCTGA
TTTTCCGCTTTCCAGCGTTCGGCACGCAGACGACGGGCTTCATTCTGCATGGTTGTGCTTACCAGACCGG
AGATATTGACATCATATATGCCTTGAGCAACTGATAGCTGTCGCTGTCAACTGTCACTGTAATACGCTGC
TTCATAGCATACCTCTTTTTGACATACTTCGGGTATACATATCAGTATATATTCTTATACCGCAAAAATC
AGCGCGCAAATACGCATACTGTTATCTGGCTTTTAGTAAGCCGGATCCAGATCTTTACGCCCCGCCCTGC
CACTCATCGCAGTACTGTTGTAATTCATTAAGCATTCTGCCGACATGGAAGCCATCACAAACGGCATGAT
GAACCTGAATCGCCAGCGGCATCAGCACCTTGTCGCCTTGCGTATAATATTTGCCCATGGTGAAAACGGG
GGCGAAGAAGTTGTCCATATTGGCCACGTTTAAATCAAAACTGGTGAAACTCACCCAGGGATTGGCTGAG
ACGAAAAACATATTCTCAATAAACCCTTTAGGGAAATAGGCCAGGTTTTCACCGTAACACGCCACATCTT
GCGAATATATGTGTAGAAACTGCCGGAAATCGTCGTGGTATTCACTCCAGAGCGATGAAAACGTTTCAGT
TTGCTCATGGAAAACGGTGTAACAAGGGTGAACACTATCCCATATCACCAGCTCACCGTCTTTCATTGCC
ATACGGAATTCCGGATGAGCATTCATCAGGCGGGCAAGAATGTGAATAAAGGCCGGATAAAACTTGTGCT
TATTTTTCTTTACGGTCTTTAAAAAGGCCGTAATATCCAGCTGAACGGTCTGGTTATAGGTACATTGAGC
AACTGACTGAAATGCCTCAAAATGTTCTTTACGATGCCATTGGGATATATCAACGGTGGTATATCCAGTG
ATTTTTTTCTCCATTTTAGCTTCCTTAGCTCCTGAAAATCTCGACGGATCCTAACTCAAAATCCACACAT
TATACGAGCCGGAAGCATAAAGTGTAAAGCCTGGGGTGCCTAATGCGGCCGCCATAGTGACTGGATATGT
TGTGTTTTACAGTATTATGTAGTCTGTTTTTTATGCAAAATCTAATTTAATATATTGATATTTATATCAT
TTTACGTTTCTCGTTCAGCTTTTTTGTACAAACTTGTTGATATCTGCAGAATTCCACCACACTGGACTAG
CTCACTCCCAACGAAGACAAGATCTGCTTTTTGCTTGTACTGGGTCTCTCTGGTTAGACCAGATCTGAGC
CTGGGAGCTCTCTGGCTAACTAGGGAACCCACTGCTTAAGCCTCAATAAAGCTTGCCTTGAGTGCTTCAA
GTAGTGTGTGCCCGTCTGTTGTGTGACTCTGGTAACTAGAGATCCCTCAGACCCTTTTAGTCAGTGTGGA
AAATCTCTAGCAGTAGTAGTTCATGTCATCTTATTATTCAGTATTTATAACTTGCAAAGAAATGAATATC
AGAGAGTGAGAGGAACTTGTTTATTGCAGCTTATAATGGTTACAAATAAAGCAATAGCATCACAAATTTC
ACAAATAAAGCATTTTTTTCACTGCATTCTAGTTGTGGTTTGTCCAAACTCATCAATGTATCTTATCATG
TCTGGCTCTAGCTATCCCGCCCCTAACTCCGCCCATCCCGCCCCTAACTCCGCCCAGTTCCGCCCATTCT
CCGCCCCATGGCTGACTAATTTTTTTTATTTATGCAGAGGCCGAGGCCGCCTCGGCCTCTGAGCTATTCC
AGAAGTAGTGAGGAGGCTTTTTTGGAGGCCTAGGGACGTACCCAATTCGCCCTATAGTGAGTCGTATTAC
GCGCGCTCACTGGCCGTCGTTTTACAACGTCGTGACTGGGAAAACCCTGGCGTTACCCAACTTAATCGCC
TTGCAGCACATCCCCCTTTCGCCAGCTGGCGTAATAGCGAAGAGGCCCGCACCGATCGCCCTTCCCAACA
GTTGCGCAGCCTGAATGGCGAATGGG
[124 nt withheld, positions 4437-4560]
C
[91 nt withheld, positions 4562-4652]
A
[49 nt withheld, positions 4654-4702]
CCTTTGACGTTGGAGTCCACGTTCTTTAATAGTGGACTCTTGTTCCAAACTGGAACAACACTCAACCCTA
TCTCGGTCTATTCTTTTGATTTATAAGGGATTTTGCCGATTTCGGCCTATTGGTTAAAAAATGAGCTGAT
TTAACAAAAATTTAACGCGAATTTTAACAAAATATTAACGCTTACAATTTAGGTGGCACTTTTCGGGGAA
ATGTGCGCGGAACCCCTATTTGTTTATTTTTCTAAATACATTCAAATATGTATCCGCTCATGAGACAATA
ACCCTGATAAATGCTTCAATAATATTGAAAAAGGAAGAGTATGAGTATTCAACATTTCCGTGTCGCCCTT
ATTCCCTTTTTTGCGGCATTTTGCCTTCCTGTTTTTGCTCACCCAGAAACGCTGGTGAAAGTAAAAGATG
CTGAAGATCAGTTGGGTGCACGAGTGGGTTACATCGAACTGGATCTCAACAGCGGTAAGATCCTTGAGAG
TTTTCGCCCCGAAGAACGTTTTCCAATGATGAGCACTTTTAAAGTTCTGCTATGTGGCGCGGTATTATCC
CGTATTGACGCCGGGCAAGAGCAACTCGGTCGCCGCATACACTATTCTCAGAATGACTTGGTTGAGTACT
CACCAGTCACAGAAAAGCATCTTACGGATGGCATGACAGTAAGAGAATTATGCAGTGCTGCCATAACCAT
GAGTGATAACACTGCGGCCAACTTACTTCTGACAACGATCGGAGGACCGAAGGAGCTAACCGCTTTTTTG
CACAACATGGGGGATCATGTAACTCGCCTTGATCGTTGGGAACCGGAGCTGAATGAAGCCATACCAAACG
ACGAGCGTGACACCACGATGCCTGTAGCAATGGCAACAACGTTGCGCAAACTATTAACTGGCGAACTACT
TACTCTAGCTTCCCGGCAACAATTAATAGACTGGATGGAGGCGGATAAAGTTGCAGGACCACTTCTGCGC
TCGGCCCTTCCGGCTGGCTGGTTTATTGCTGATAAATCTGGAGCCGGTGAGCGTGGGTCTCGCGGTATCA
TTGCAGCACTGGGGCCAGATGGTAAGCCCTCCCGTATCGTAGTTATCTACACGACGGGGAGTCAGGCAAC
TATGGATGAACGAAATAGACAGATCGCTGAGATAGGTGCCTCACTGATTAAGCATTGGTAACTGTCAGAC
CAAGTTTACTCATATATACTTTAGATTGATTTAAAACTTCATTTTTAATTTAAAAGGATCTAGGTGAAGA
TCCTTTTTGATAATCTCATGACCAAAATCCCTTAACGTGAGTTTTCGTTCCACTGAGCGTCAGACCCCGT
AGAAAAGATCAAAGGATCTTCTTGAGATCCTTTTTTTCTGCGCGTAATCTGCTGCTTGCAAACAAAAAAA
CCACCGCTACCAGCGGTGGTTTGTTTGCCGGATCAAGAGCTACCAACTCTTTTTCCGAAGGTAACTGGCT
TCAGCAGAGCGCAGATACCAAATACTGTTCTTCTAGTGTAGCCGTAGTTAGGCCACCACTTCAAGAACTC
TGTAGCACCGCCTACATACCTCGCTCTGCTAATCCTGTTACCAGTGGCTGCTGCCAGTGGCGATAAGTCG
TGTCTTACCGGGTTGGACTCAAGACGATAGTTACCGGATAAGGCGCAGCGGTCGGGCTGAACGGGGGGTT
CGTGCACACAGCCCAGCTTGGAGCGAACGACCTACACCGAACTGAGATACCTACAGCGTGAGCTATGAGA
AAGCGCCACGCTTCCCGAAGGGAGAAAGGCGGACAGGTATCCGGTAAGCGGCAGGGTCGGAACAGGAGAG
CGCACGAGGGAGCTTCCAGGGGGAAACGCCTGGTATCTTTATAGTCCTGTCGGGTTTCGCCACCTCTGAC
TTGAGCGTCGATTTTTGTGATGCTCGTCAGGGGGGCGGAGCCTATGGAAAAACGCCAGCAACGCGGCCTT
TTTACGGTTCCTGGCCTTTTGCTGGCCTTTTGCTCACATGTTCTTTCCTGCGTTATCCCCTGATTCTGTG
GATAACCGTATTACCGCCTTTGAGTGAGCTGATACCGCTCGCCGCAGCCGAACGACCGAGCGCAGCGAGT
CAGTGAGCGAGGAAGCGGAAGAGCGCCCAATACGCAAACCGCCTCTCCCCGCGCGTTGGCCGATTCATTA
ATGCAGCTGGCACGACAGGTTTCCCGACTGGAAAGCGGGCAGTGAGCGCAACGCAATTAATGTGAGTTAG
CTCACTCATTAGGCACCCCAGGCTTTACACTTTATGCTTCCGGCTCGTATGTTGTGTGGAATTGTGAGCG
GATAACAATTTCACACAGGAAACAGCTATGACCATGATTACGCCAAGCGCGCAATTAACCCTCACTAAAG
GGAACAAAAGCTGGAGCTGCAAGCTTAATGTAGTCTTATGCAATACTCTTGTAGTCTTGCAACATGGTAA
CGATGAGTTAGCAACATGCCTTACAAGGAGAGAAAAAGCACCGTGCATGCCGATTGGTGGAAGTAAGGTG
GTACGATCGTGCCTTATTAGGAAGGCAACAGACGGGTCTGACATGGATTGGACGAACCACTGAATTGCCG
CATTGCAGAGATATTGTATTTAAGTGCCTAGCTCGATACATAAACGGGTCTCTCTGGTTAGACCAGATCT
GAGCCTGGGAGCTCTCTGGCTAACTAGGGAACCCACTGCTTAAGCCTCAATAAAGCTTGCCTTGAGTGCT
TCAAGTAGTGTGTGCCCGTCTGTTGTGTGACTCTGGTAACTAGAGATCCCTCAGACCCTTTTAGTCAGTG
TGGAAAATCTCTAGCAGTGGCGCCCGAACAGGGACTTGAAAGCGAAAGGGAAACCAGAGGAGCTCTCTCG
ACGCAGGACTCGGCTTGCTGAAGCGCGCACGGCAAGAGGCGAGGGGCGGCGACTGGTGAGTACGCCAAAA
ATTTTGACTAGCGGAGGCTAGAAGGAGAGAGATGGGTGCGAGAGCGTCAGTATTAAGCGGGGGAGAATTA
GATCGCGATGGGAAAAAATTCGGTTAAGGCCAGGGGGAAAGAAAAAATATAAATTAAAACATATAGTATG
GGCAAGCAGGGAGCTAGAACGATTCGCAGTTAATCCTGGCCTGTTAGAAACATCAGAAGGCTGTAGACAA
ATACTGGGACAGCTACAACCATCCCTTCAGACAGGATCAGAAGAACTTAGATCATTATATAATACAGTAG
CAACCCTCTATTGTGTGCATCAAAGGATAGAGATAAAAGACACCAAGGAAGCTTTAGACAAGATAGAGGA
AGAGCAAAACAAAAGTAAGACCACCGCACAGCAAGCGGCCGCTGATCTTCAGACCTGGAGGAGGAGATAT
GAGGGACAATTGGAGAAGTGAATTATATAAATATAAAGTAGTAAAAATTGAACCATTAGGAGTAGCACCC
ACCAAGGCAAAGAGAAGAGTGGTGCAGAGAGAAAAAAGAGCAGTGGGAATAGGAGCTTTGTTCCTTGGGT
TCTTGGGAGCAGCAGGAAGCACTATGGGCGCAGCGTCAATGACGCTGACGGTACAGGCCAGACAATTATT
GTCTGGTATAGTGCAGCAGCAGAACAATTTGCTGAGGGCTATTGAGGCGCAACAGCATCTGTTGCAACTC
ACAGTCTGGGGCATCAAGCAGCTCCAGGCAAGAATCCTGGCTGTGGAAAGATACCTAAAGGATCAACAGC
TCCTGGGGATTTGGGGTTGCTCTGGAAAACTCATTTGCACCACTGCTGTGCCTTGGAATGCTAGTTGGAG
TAATAAATCTCTGGAACAGATTTGGAATCACACGACCTGGATGGAGTGGGACAGAGAAATTAACAATTAC
ACAAGCTTAATACACTCCTTAATTGAAGAATCGCAAAACCAGCAAGAAAAGAATGAACAAGAATTATTGG
AATTAGATAAATGGGCAAGTTTGTGGAATTGGTTTAACATAACAAATTGGCTGTGGTATATAAAATTATT
CATAATGATAGTAGGAGGCTTGGTAGGTTTAAGAATAGTTTTTGCTGTACTTTCTATAGTGAATAGAGTT
AGGCAGGGATATTCACCATTATCGTTTCAGACCCACCTCCCAACCCCGAGGGGACCCGACAGGCCCGAAG
GAATAGAAGAAGAAGGTGGAGAGAGAGACAGAGACAGATCCATTCGATTAGTGAACGGATCTCGACGGTA
TCGGTTAACTTTTAAAAGAAAAGGGGGGATTGGGGGGTACAGTGCAGGGGAAAGAATAGTAGACATAATA
GCAACAGACATACAAACTAAAGAATTACAAAAACAAATTACAAAATTCAAAATTTTATCGTCCAGTGTGG
TGGAATTCTGCAGATATCCAGCACAGTGGCGGCCGCTCGAC
