>Addgene plasmid #17296 | pLenti X2 Puro DEST (w16-1) | addgene partial sequence | sequence record 25876 | 17296 with M13pUC-fwd
GGGGGNNGGGCCTTCAGGCCGCGTANCGACTCACTATAGGGCGAATTGGGTACGTCCCTAGGCCTCCAAA
AAAGCCTCCTCACTACTTCTGGAATAGCTCAGAGGCCGAGGCGGCCTCGGCCTCTGCATAAATAAAAAAA
ATTAGTCAGCCATGGGGCGGAGAATGGGCGGAACTGGGCGGAGTTAGGGGCGGGATGGGCGGAGTTAGGG
GCGGGATAGCTAGAGCCAGACATGATAAGATACATTGATGAGTTTGGACAAACCACAACTAGAATGCAGT
GAAAAAAATGCTTTATTTGTGAAATTTGTGATGCTATTGCTTTATTTGTAACCATTATAAGCTGCAATAA
ACAAGTTCCTCTCACTCTCTGATATTCATTTCTTTGCAAGTTATAAATACTGAATAATAAGATGACATGA
ACTACTACTGCTAGAGATTTTCCACACTGACTAAAAGGGTCTGAGGGATCTCTAGTTACCAGAGTCACAC
AACAGACGGGCACACACTACTTGAAGCACTCAAGGCAAGCTTTATTGAGGCTTAAGCAGTGGGTTCCCTA
GTTAGCCAGAGAGCTCCCAGGCTCAGATCTGGTCTAACCAGAGAGACCCAGTACAAGCAAAAAGCAGATC
TTGTCTTCGTTGGGAGTGAGCTAGTCCAGTGTGGTGGAATTCTGCAGATATCAACAAGTTTGTACAAAAA
AGCTGAACGAGAAACGTAAAATGATATAAATATCAATATATTAAATTAGATTTTGCATAAAAAACAGACT
ACATAATACTGTAAAACACAACATATCCAGTCACTATGGCGGCCGCATTAGGCACCCCAGGCTTTACACT
TTATGCTTCCGGCTCGTATAATGTGTGGATTTTGAGTTAGGATCCGTCGAGATTTTCAGGNAGCTAAGGA
AGCTAAAATGGAGAAAAAAA
